Addgene plasmid #199444: pCA13-pHR-SFFV-HaloTag-FBL
Purpose: Expression of HaloTag-FBL in mammalian cells
Depositing lab: Baohui Chen. Depositing organization: Zhejiang University School of Medicine. Publication: Real-time imaging of RNA polymerase I activity in living human cells. Fu Y, Liu Y, Wen T, Fang J, Chen Y, Zhou Z, Gu X, Wu H, Sheng J, Xu Z, Zou W, Chen B. J Cell Biol. 2023 Jan 2;222(1):e202202110. doi: 10.1083/jcb.202202110. Epub 2022 Oct 25. PubMed 36282216.
Backbone
  Vector backbone: pHR
  Vector type: Mammalian Expression, Lentiviral
Growth in bacteria
  Bacterial resistance: Ampicillin, 100 μg/mL
  Growth temperature: 37°C
  Growth strain: NEB Stable
  Copy number: High Copy
Gene/Insert
  Gene/Insert name: FBL
  Species: H. sapiens (human)
  Entrez Gene: FBL (a.k.a. FIB, FLRN, Nop1, RNU3IP1)
  Promoter: SFFV
  Tag / fusion protein: HaloTag (N terminal on insert)
  Cloning method: Gibson Cloning
Terms and licenses: Academic/Nonprofit Terms; Industry Terms: Not Available to Industry
How to cite: pCA13-pHR-SFFV-HaloTag-FBL was a gift from Baohui Chen (Addgene plasmid # 199444 ; http://n2t.net/addgene:199444 ; RRID:Addgene_199444)
