[The description below was written by a language model from this plasmid's Addgene catalogue record and pLannotate feature annotations shown in this document.]
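Description:
pCA13-pHR-SFFV-HaloTag-FBL is a lentiviral transfer plasmid of about 10.9 kb, built on the pHR backbone, for expressing a HaloTag fusion of human fibrillarin (FBL) in mammalian cells. It is maintained in E. coli through a high-copy ColE1/pUC-type origin and selected with ampicillin via the β-lactamase gene. The backbone also carries leftovers of older vector lineages outside the proviral region, including fragments of tetracycline resistance, rop and bom. There is also an SV40 promoter followed by gpt fragments with SV40 small t intron and poly(A) sequences. These appear to be backbone remnants and are not part of the intended payload.

The packaged region runs from a truncated HIV-1 5' LTR through the Ψ packaging signal (overlapping a gag fragment), the Rev response element for Rev-dependent nuclear export of the genomic RNA, and the cPPT/CTS, which aids nuclear import of the reverse-transcribed genome. It ends in a ΔU3 self-inactivating 3' LTR, which silences LTR-driven transcription after integration. Expression therefore depends on the internal spleen focus-forming virus (SFFV) promoter, which drives a single open reading frame of HaloTag joined by a short linker to the N terminus of FBL. A WPRE downstream enhances transcript stability and expression. No mammalian drug-selection marker or separate fluorescent reporter is annotated within the proviral cassette.

Fibrillarin is an rRNA 2'-O-methyltransferase involved in pre-rRNA processing. HaloTag binds chloroalkane-conjugated dyes covalently, so the fusion can be labelled in living cells. The associated study concerns real-time imaging of RNA polymerase I activity in human cells, and the construct plausibly serves there as a live-cell nucleolar marker, though the record states only that it expresses HaloTag-FBL.
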