Features (pLannotate 1.2.2; 36 found; start..end, strand, type, name):
     38..106     +  CDS            nef (fragment): NEF_HV1Z2 - Experimental evidence at protein level: Swiss-Prot protein existence level 1. Extracellular Nef protein targets CD4(+) T-lymphocytes for apoptosis by interacting with CXCR4 surface receptors. From Human immunodeficiency virus type 1 group M subtype D (isolate Z2/CDC-Z34) (HIV-1).
    108..341     +  LTR            3' LTR (ΔU3): self-inactivating 3' long terminal repeat (LTR) from HIV-1
    366..384     -  promoter       SP6 promoter: promoter for bacteriophage SP6 RNA polymerase
    612..891     +  CDS            TcR (fragment): tetracycline efflux protein; tet; confers resistance to tetracycline
    892..940     -  misc_feature   bom (fragment): basis of mobility region from pBR322
   1042..1077    -  CDS            rop (fragment): Rop protein, which maintains plasmids at low copy number; rop
   1172..1276    +  promoter       AmpR promoter: bla
   1277..2137    +  CDS            AmpR: β-lactamase; bla; confers resistance to ampicillin, carbenicillin, and related antibiotics
   2308..2896    +  rep_origin     ori: high-copy-number ColE1/pMB1/pBR322/pUC origin of replication
   3079..3135    +  CDS            lacI (fragment): lac repressor; lacI; The lac repressor binds to the lac operator to inhibit transcription in E. coli. This inhibition can be relieved by adding lactose or isopropyl-β-D-thiogalactopyranoside (IPTG).
   3142..3471    +  promoter       SV40 promoter: SV40 enhancer and early promoter
   3671..3790    +  CDS            gpt (fragment): XGPT_ECOLI - Also known as gpp, gxu. Experimental evidence at protein level: Swiss-Prot protein existence level 1. Purine salvage pathway enzyme that catalyzes the transfer of the ribosyl-5-phosphate group from 5-phospho-alpha-D-ribose 1- diphosphate (PRPP) to the N9 position of the 6-oxopurines guanine and xanthine to form the corresponding ribonucleotides GMP (guanosine 5'- monophosphate) and XMP (xanthosine 5'-monophosphate), with the release of PPi. To a lesser extent, also acts on hypoxanthine (PubMed:9100006, PubMed:3886014). Does not ribophosphorylate adenine (PubMed:3886014). From Esch
   3790..4125    +  CDS            gpt (fragment): XGPT_ECOLI - Also known as gpp, gxu. Experimental evidence at protein level: Swiss-Prot protein existence level 1. Purine salvage pathway enzyme that catalyzes the transfer of the ribosyl-5-phosphate group from 5-phospho-alpha-D-ribose 1- diphosphate (PRPP) to the N9 position of the 6-oxopurines guanine and xanthine to form the corresponding ribonucleotides GMP (guanosine 5'- monophosphate) and XMP (xanthosine 5'-monophosphate), with the release of PPi. To a lesser extent, also acts on hypoxanthine (PubMed:9100006, PubMed:3886014). Does not ribophosphorylate adenine (PubMed:3886014). From Esch
   4220..4525    +  CDS            frsA (fragment): FRSA_ECOLI - Also known as yafA. Experimental evidence at protein level: Swiss-Prot protein existence level 1. Catalyzes the hydrolysis of esters (PubMed:15808744). Displays esterase activity toward pNP-butyrate (PubMed:15808744). May stimulate mixed-acid fermentation by acting as a fermentation/respiration switch that down-regulates respiration and up- regulates fermentation rates (PubMed:15169777). From Escherichia coli (strain K12).
   4529..4603    +  CDS            small t antigen (fragment): SV40 (simian virus 40) small t antigen
   4605..4670    +  intron         small t intron: SV40 (simian virus 40) small t antigen intron
   4800..4820    +  CDS            SV40 NLS: nuclear localization signal of SV40 (simian virus 40) large T antigen
   5139..5222    +  CDS            large T antigen (fragment): large T antigen from SV40 (simian virus 40)
   5245..5379    +  polyA_signal   SV40 poly(A) signal: SV40 polyadenylation signal
   5546..5875    +  CDS            nef (fragment): NEF_HV1BR - Experimental evidence at protein level: Swiss-Prot protein existence level 1. Extracellular Nef protein targets CD4(+) T-lymphocytes for apoptosis by interacting with CXCR4 surface receptors (PubMed:14990729). From Human immunodeficiency virus type 1 group M subtype B (isolate BRU/LAI) (HIV-1).
   5923..6180    +  LTR            5' LTR (truncated): truncated 5' long terminal repeat (LTR) from HIV-1
   6227..6352    +  misc_feature   HIV-1 Ψ: packaging signal of human immunodeficiency virus type 1
   6336..6674    +  CDS            HIV-1 gag (fragment): gag protein from human immunodeficiency virus 1; gag
   6849..7082    +  misc_feature   RRE: The Rev response element (RRE) of HIV-1 allows for Rev-dependent mRNA export from the nucleus to the cytoplasm.
   7459..7559    +  CDS            Rev (fragment): human immunodeficiency virus 1 (HIV-1) Rev protein; rev; enhances nuclear export of unspliced and incompletely spliced viral mRNAs
   7596..7713    +  misc_feature   cPPT/CTS: central polypurine tract and central termination sequence of HIV-1
   7750..7782    -  misc_feature   MCS (fragment): pBluescript multiple cloning site
   7866..8273    +  promoter       SFFV promoter: spleen focus-forming virus long terminal repeat (LTR) promoter
   8326..8347    +  misc_feature   MCS (fragment): multiple cloning site
   8360..9241    +  CDS            HaloTag®: modified bacterial dehalogenase that forms covalent bonds with chloroalkane derivatives
   9248..9267    +  misc_feature   MCS (fragment): multiple cloning site
   9269..10231   +  CDS            FBL: FBRL_HUMAN - Also known as FIB1, FLRN. Experimental evidence at protein level: Swiss-Prot protein existence level 1. S-adenosyl-L-methionine-dependent methyltransferase that has the ability to methylate both RNAs and proteins (PubMed:24352239, PubMed:30540930, PubMed:32017898). Involved in pre-rRNA processing by catalyzing the site-specific 2'-hydroxyl methylation of ribose moieties in pre-ribosomal RNA (PubMed:30540930). Site specificity is provided by a guide RNA that base pairs with the substrate (By similarity). Methylation occurs at a characteristic distance from the sequence involved in
  10245..10275   +  misc_feature   MCS (fragment): pUC18/19 multiple cloning site
  10276..10294   +  misc_feature   MCS (fragment): pBluescript multiple cloning site
  10294..10882   +  misc_feature   WPRE: woodchuck hepatitis virus posttranscriptional regulatory element
  10883..21      +  misc_feature   MCS (fragment) (across the origin): pBluescript multiple cloning site
>Addgene plasmid #199444 | pCA13-pHR-SFFV-HaloTag-FBL | addgene full sequence | sequence record 391912 | Addgene NGS Result
CGATACCGTCGACCTCGAGGGAATTAATTCGAGCTCGGTACCTTTAAGACCAATGACTTACAAGGCAGCT
GTAGATCTTAGCCACTTTTTAAAAGAAAAGGGGGGACTGGAAGGGCTAATTCACTCCCAACGAAGACAAG
ATCTGCTTTTTGCTTGTACTGGGTCTCTCTGGTTAGACCAGATCTGAGCCTGGGAGCTCTCTGGCTAACT
AGGGAACCCACTGCTTAAGCCTCAATAAAGCTTGCCTTGAGTGCTTCAAGTAGTGTGTGCCCGTCTGTTG
TGTGACTCTGGTAACTAGAGATCCCTCAGACCCTTTTAGTCAGTGTGGAAAATCTCTAGCAGCATCTAGA
ATTAATTCCGTGTATTCTATAGTGTCACCTAAATCGTATGTGTATGATACATAAGGTTATGTATTAATTG
TAGCCGCGTTCTAACGACAATATGTACAAGCCTAATTGTGTAGCATCTGGCTTACTGAAGCAGACCCTAT
CATCTCTCTCGTAAACTGCCGTCAGAGTCGGTTTGGTTGGACGAACCTTCTGAGTTTCTGGTAACGCCGT
CCCGCACCCGGAAATGGTCAGCGAACCAATCAGCAGGGTCATCGCTAGCCAGATCCTCTACGCCGGACGC
ATCGTGGCCGGCATCACCGGCGCCACAGGTGCGGTTGCTGGCGCCTATATCGCCGACATCACCGATGGGG
AAGATCGGGCTCGCCACTTCGGGCTCATGAGCGCTTGTTTCGGCGTGGGTATGGTGGCAGGCCCCGTGGC
CGGGGGACTGTTGGGCGCCATCTCCTTGCATGCACCATTCCTTGCGGCGGCGGTGCTCAACGGCCTCAAC
CTACTACTGGGCTGCTTCCTAATGCAGGAGTCGCATAAGGGAGAGCGTCGAATGGTGCACTCTCAGTACA
ATCTGCTCTGATGCCGCATAGTTAAGCCAGCCCCGACACCCGCCAACACCCGCTGACGCGCCCTGACGGG
CTTGTCTGCTCCCGGCATCCGCTTACAGACAAGCTGTGACCGTCTCCGGGAGCTGCATGTGTCAGAGGTT
TTCACCGTCATCACCGAAACGCGCGAGACGAAAGGGCCTCGTGATACGCCTATTTTTATAGGTTAATGTC
ATGATAATAATGGTTTCTTAGACGTCAGGTGGCACTTTTCGGGGAAATGTGCGCGGAACCCCTATTTGTT
TATTTTTCTAAATACATTCAAATATGTATCCGCTCATGAGACAATAACCCTGATAAATGCTTCAATAATA
TTGAAAAAGGAAGAGTATGAGTATTCAACATTTCCGTGTCGCCCTTATTCCCTTTTTTGCGGCATTTTGC
CTTCCTGTTTTTGCTCACCCAGAAACGCTGGTGAAAGTAAAAGATGCTGAAGATCAGTTGGGTGCACGAG
TGGGTTACATCGAACTGGATCTCAACAGCGGTAAGATCCTTGAGAGTTTTCGCCCCGAAGAACGTTTTCC
AATGATGAGCACTTTTAAAGTTCTGCTATGTGGCGCGGTATTATCCCGTATTGACGCCGGGCAAGAGCAA
CTCGGTCGCCGCATACACTATTCTCAGAATGACTTGGTTGAGTACTCACCAGTCACAGAAAAGCATCTTA
CGGATGGCATGACAGTAAGAGAATTATGCAGTGCTGCCATAACCATGAGTGATAACACTGCGGCCAACTT
ACTTCTGACAACGATCGGAGGACCGAAGGAGCTAACCGCTTTTTTGCACAACATGGGGGATCATGTAACT
CGCCTTGATCGTTGGGAACCGGAGCTGAATGAAGCCATACCAAACGACGAGCGTGACACCACGATGCCTG
TAGCAATGGCAACAACGTTGCGCAAACTATTAACTGGCGAACTACTTACTCTAGCTTCCCGGCAACAATT
AATAGACTGGATGGAGGCGGATAAAGTTGCAGGACCACTTCTGCGCTCGGCCCTTCCGGCTGGCTGGTTT
ATTGCTGATAAATCTGGAGCCGGTGAGCGTGGGTCTCGCGGTATCATTGCAGCACTGGGGCCAGATGGTA
AGCCCTCCCGTATCGTAGTTATCTACACGACGGGGAGTCAGGCAACTATGGATGAACGAAATAGACAGAT
CGCTGAGATAGGTGCCTCACTGATTAAGCATTGGTAACTGTCAGACCAAGTTTACTCATATATACTTTAG
ATTGATTTAAAACTTCATTTTTAATTTAAAAGGATCTAGGTGAAGATCCTTTTTGATAATCTCATGACCA
AAATCCCTTAACGTGAGTTTTCGTTCCACTGAGCGTCAGACCCCGTAGAAAAGATCAAAGGATCTTCTTG
AGATCCTTTTTTTCTGCGCGTAATCTGCTGCTTGCAAACAAAAAAACCACCGCTACCAGCGGTGGTTTGT
TTGCCGGATCAAGAGCTACCAACTCTTTTTCCGAAGGTAACTGGCTTCAGCAGAGCGCAGATACCAAATA
CTGTTCTTCTAGTGTAGCCGTAGTTAGGCCACCACTTCAAGAACTCTGTAGCACCGCCTACATACCTCGC
TCTGCTAATCCTGTTACCAGTGGCTGCTGCCAGTGGCGATAAGTCGTGTCTTACCGGGTTGGACTCAAGA
CGATAGTTACCGGATAAGGCGCAGCGGTCGGGCTGAACGGGGGGTTCGTGCACACAGCCCAGCTTGGAGC
GAACGACCTACACCGAACTGAGATACCTACAGCGTGAGCTATGAGAAAGCGCCACGCTTCCCGAAGGGAG
AAAGGCGGACAGGTATCCGGTAAGCGGCAGGGTCGGAACAGGAGAGCGCACGAGGGAGCTTCCAGGGGGA
AACGCCTGGTATCTTTATAGTCCTGTCGGGTTTCGCCACCTCTGACTTGAGCGTCGATTTTTGTGATGCT
CGTCAGGGGGGCGGAGCCTATGGAAAAACGCCAGCAACGCGGCCTTTTTACGGTTCCTGGCCTTTTGCTG
GCCTTTTGCTCACATGTTCTTTCCTGCGTTATCCCCTGATTCTGTGGATAACCGTATTACCGCCTTTGAG
TGAGCTGATACCGCTCGCCGCAGCCGAACGACCGAGCGCAGCGAGTCAGTGAGCGAGGAAGCGGAAGAGC
GCCCAATACGCAAACCGCCTCTCCCCGCGCGTTGGCCGATTCATTAATGCAGCTGTGGAATGTGTGTCAG
TTAGGGTGTGGAAAGTCCCCAGGCTCCCCAGCAGGCAGAAGTATGCAAAGCATGCATCTCAATTAGTCAG
CAACCAGGTGTGGAAAGTCCCCAGGCTCCCCAGCAGGCAGAAGTATGCAAAGCATGCATCTCAATTAGTC
AGCAACCATAGTCCCGCCCCTAACTCCGCCCATCCCGCCCCTAACTCCGCCCAGTTCCGCCCATTCTCCG
CCCCATGGCTGACTAATTTTTTTTATTTATGCAGAGGCCGAGGCCGCCTCGGCCTCTGAGCTATTCCAGA
AGTAGTGAGGAGGCTTTTTTGGAGGCCTAGGCTTTTGCAAAAAGCTTGGACACAAGACAGGCTTGCGAGA
TATGTTTGAGAATACCACTTTATCCCGCGTCAGGGAGAGGCAGTGCGTAAAAAGACGCGGACTCATGTGA
AATACTGGTTTTTAGTGCGCCAGATCTCTATAATCTCGCGCAACCTATTTTCCCCTCGAACACTTTTTAA
GCCGTAGATAAACAGGCTGGGACACTTCACATGAGCGAAAAATACATCGTCACCTGGGACATGTTGCAGA
TCCATGCACGTAAACTCGCAAGCCGACTGATGCCTTCTGAACAATGGAAAGGCATTATTGCCGTAAGCCG
TGGCGGTCTGTACCGGGTGCGTTACTGGCGCGTGAACTGGGTATTCGTCATGTCGATACCGTTTGTATTT
CCAGCTACGATCACGACAACCAGCGCGAGCTTAAAGTGCTGAAACGCGCAGAAGGCGATGGCGAAGGCTT
CATCGTTATTGATGACCTGGTGGATACCGGTGGTACTGCGGTTGCGATTCGTGAAATGTATCCAAAAGCG
CACTTTGTCACCATCTTCGCAAAACCGGCTGGTCGTCCGCTGGTTGATGACTATGTTGTTGATATCCCGC
AAGATACCTGGATTGAACAGCCGTGGGATATGGGCGTCGTATTCGTCCCGCCAATCTCCGGTCGCTAATC
TTTTCAACGCCTGGCACTGCCGGGCGTTGTTCTTTTTAACTTCAGGCGGGTTACAATAGTTTCCAGTAAG
TATTCTGGAGGCTGCATCCATGACACAGGCAAACCTGAGCGAAACCCTGTTCAAACCCCGCTTTAAACAT
CCTGAAACCTCGACGCTAGTCCGCCGCTTTAATCACGGCGCACAACCGCCTGTGCAGTCGGCCCTTGATG
GTAAAACCATCCCTCACTGGTATCGCATGATTAACCGTCTGATGTGGATCTGGCGCGGCATTGACCCACG
CGAAATCCTCGACGTCCAGGCACGTATTGTGATGAGCGATGCCGAACGTACCGACGATGATTTATACGAT
ACGGTGATTGGCTACCGTGGCGGCAACTGGATTTATGAGTGGGCCCCGGATCTTTGTGAAGGAACCTTAC
TTCTGTGGTGTGACATAATTGGACAAACTACCTACAGAGATTTAAAGCTCTAAGGTAAATATAAAATTTT
TAAGTGTATAATGTGTTAAACTACTGATTCTAATTGTTTGTGTATTTTAGATTCCAACCTATGGAACTGA
TGAATGGGAGCAGTGGTGGAATGCCTTTAATGAGGAAAACCTGTTTTGCTCAGAAGAAATGCCATCTAGT
GATGATGAGGCTACTGCTGACTCTCAACATTCTACTCCTCCAAAAAAGAAGAGAAAGGTAGAAGACCCCA
AGGACTTTCCTTCAGAATTGCTAAGTTTTTTGAGTCATGCTGTGTTTAGTAATAGAACTCTTGCTTGCTT
TGCTATTTACACCACAAAGGAAAAAGCTGCACTGCTATACAAGAAAATTATGGAAAAATATTCTGTAACC
TTTATAAGTAGGCATAACAGTTATAATCATAACATACTGTTTTTTCTTACTCCACACAGGCATAGAGTGT
CTGCTATTAATAACTATGCTCAAAAATTGTGTACCTTTAGCTTTTTAATTTGTAAAGGGGTTAATAAGGA
ATATTTGATGTATAGTGCCTTGACTAGAGATCATAATCAGCCATACCACATTTGTAGAGGTTTTACTTGC
TTTAAAAAACCTCCCACACCTCCCCCTGAACCTGAAACATAAAATGAATGCAATTGTTGTTGTTAACTTG
TTTATTGCAGCTTATAATGGTTACAAATAAAGCAATAGCATCACAAATTTCACAAATAAAGCATTTTTTT
CACTGCATTCTAGTTGTGGTTTGTCCAAACTCATCAATGTATCTTATCATGTCTGGATCAACTGGATAAC
TCAAGCTAACCAAAATCATCCCAAACTTCCCACCCCATACCCTATTACCACTGCCAATTACCTGTGGTTT
CATTTACTCTAAACCTGTGATTCCTCTGAATTATTTTCATTTTAAAGAAATTGTATTTGTTAAATATGTA
CTACAAACTTAGTAGTTGGAAGGGCTAATTCACTCCCAAAGAAGACAAGATATCCTTGATCTGTGGATCT
ACCACACACAAGGCTACTTCCCTGATTAGCAGAACTACACACCAGGGCCAGGGGTCAGATATCCACTGAC
CTTTGGATGGTGCTACAAGCTAGTACCAGTTGAGCCAGATAAGGTAGAAGAGGCCAATAAAGGAGAGAAC
ACCAGCTTGTTACACCCTGTGAGCCTGCATGGGATGGATGACCCGGAGAGAGAAGTGTTAGAGTGGAGGT
TTGACAGCCGCCTAGCATTTCATCACGTGGCCCGAGAGCTGCATCCGGAGTACTTCAAGAACTGCTGATA
TCGAGCTTGCTACAAGGGACTTTCCGCTGGGGACTTTCCAGGGAGGCGTGGCCTGGGCGGGACTGGGGAG
TGGCGAGCCCTCAGATCCTGCATATAAGCAGCTGCTTTTTGCCTGTACTGGGTCTCTCTGGTTAGACCAG
ATCTGAGCCTGGGAGCTCTCTGGCTAACTAGGGAACCCACTGCTTAAGCCTCAATAAAGCTTGCCTTGAG
TGCTTCAAGTAGTGTGTGCCCGTCTGTTGTGTGACTCTGGTAACTAGAGATCCCTCAGACCCTTTTAGTC
AGTGTGGAAAATCTCTAGCAGTGGCGCCCGAACAGGGACTTGAAAGCGAAAGGGAAACCAGAGGAGCTCT
CTCGACGCAGGACTCGGCTTGCTGAAGCGCGCACGGCAAGAGGCGAGGGGCGGCGACTGGTGAGTACGCC
AAAAATTTTGACTAGCGGAGGCTAGAAGGAGAGAGATGGGTGCGAGAGCGTCAGTATTAAGCGGGGGAGA
ATTAGATCGCGATGGGAAAAAATTCGGTTAAGGCCAGGGGGAAAGAAAAAATATAAATTAAAACATATAG
TATGGGCAAGCAGGGAGCTAGAACGATTCGCAGTTAATCCTGGCCTGTTAGAAACATCAGAAGGCTGTAG
ACAAATACTGGGACAGCTACAACCATCCCTTCAGACAGGATCAGAAGAACTTAGATCATTATATAATACA
GTAGCAACCCTCTATTGTGTGCATCAAAGGATAGAGATAAAAGACACCAAGGAAGCTTTAGACAAGATAG
AGGAAGAGCAAAACAAAAGTAAGACCACCGCACAGCAAGCGGCCGGCCGCTGATCTTCAGACCTGGAGGA
GGAGATATGAGGGACAATTGGAGAAGTGAATTATATAAATATAAAGTAGTAAAAATTGAACCATTAGGAG
TAGCACCCACCAAGGCAAAGAGAAGAGTGGTGCAGAGAGAAAAAAGAGCAGTGGGAATAGGAGCTTTGTT
CCTTGGGTTCTTGGGAGCAGCAGGAAGCACTATGGGCGCAGCGTCAATGACGCTGACGGTACAGGCCAGA
CAATTATTGTCTGGTATAGTGCAGCAGCAGAACAATTTGCTGAGGGCTATTGAGGCGCAACAGCATCTGT
TGCAACTCACAGTCTGGGGCATCAAGCAGCTCCAGGCAAGAATCCTGGCTGTGGAAAGATACCTAAAGGA
TCAACAGCTCCTGGGGATTTGGGGTTGCTCTGGAAAACTCATTTGCACCACTGCTGTGCCTTGGAATGCT
AGTTGGAGTAATAAATCTCTGGAACAGATTTGGAATCACACGACCTGGATGGAGTGGGACAGAGAAATTA
ACAATTACACAAGCTTAATACACTCCTTAATTGAAGAATCGCAAAACCAGCAAGAAAAGAATGAACAAGA
ATTATTGGAATTAGATAAATGGGCAAGTTTGTGGAATTGGTTTAACATAACAAATTGGCTGTGGTATATA
AAATTATTCATAATGATAGTAGGAGGCTTGGTAGGTTTAAGAATAGTTTTTGCTGTACTTTCTATAGTGA
ATAGAGTTAGGCAGGGATATTCACCATTATCGTTTCAGACCCACCTCCCAACCCCGAGGGGACCCGACAG
GCCCGAAGGAATAGAAGAAGAAGGTGGAGAGAGAGACAGAGACAGATCCATTCGATTAGTGAACGGATCT
CGACGGTATCGCCAAATGGCAGTATTCATCCACAATTTTAAAAGAAAAGGGGGGATTGGGGGGTACAGTG
CAGGGGAAAGAATAGTAGACATAATAGCAACAGACATACAAACTAAAGAATTACAAAAACAAATTACAAA
AATTCAAAATTTTCGGGTTTATTACAGGGACAGCAGAGATCCAGTTTGGATCGATAAGCTTGATATCGAA
TTCCTGCAGCCCCGATAAAATAAAAGATTTTATTTAGTCTCCAGAAAAAGGGGGGAATGAAAGACCCCAC
CTGTAGGTTTGGCAAGCTAGCTGCAGTAACGCCATTTTGCAAGGCATGGAAAAATACCAAACCAAGAATA
GAGAAGTTCAGATCAAGGGCGGGTACATGAAAATAGCTAACGTTGGGCCAAACAGGATATCTGCGGTGAG
CAGTTTCGGCCCCGGCCCGGGGCCAAGAACAGATGGTCACCGCAGTTTCGGCCCCGGCCCGAGGCCAAGA
ACAGATGGTCCCCAGATATGGCCCAACCCTCAGCAGTTTCTTAAGACCCATCAGATGTTTCCAGGCTCCC
CCAAGGACCTGAAATGACCCTGCGCCTTATTTGAATTAACCAATCAGCCTGCTTCTCGCTTCTGTTCGCG
CGCTTCTGCTTCCCGAGCTCTATAAAAGAGCTCACAACCCCTCACTCGGCGCGCCAGTCCTCCGACAGAC
TGAGTCGCCCGGGGGGGATCTGGAGCTCTCGAGAATTCTCACGCGTCTGCAGGATATCAAGCTTGCGGTA
CCGCGGGCCCGGGATCCGCCGCCACCATGGAAATCGGTACTGGCTTTCCATTCGACCCCCATTATGTGGA
AGTCCTGGGCGAGCGCATGCACTACGTCGATGTTGGTCCGCGCGATGGCACCCCTGTGCTGTTCCTGCAC
GGTAACCCGACCTCCTCCTACGTGTGGCGCAACATCATCCCGCATGTTGCACCGACCCATCGCTGCATTG
CTCCAGACCTGATCGGTATGGGCAAATCCGACAAACCAGACCTGGGTTATTTCTTCGACGACCACGTCCG
CTTCATGGATGCCTTCATCGAAGCCCTGGGTCTGGAAGAGGTCGTCCTGGTCATTCACGACTGGGGCTCC
GCTCTGGGTTTCCACTGGGCCAAGCGCAATCCAGAGCGCGTCAAAGGTATTGCATTTATGGAGTTCATCC
GCCCTATCCCGACCTGGGACGAATGGCCAGAATTTGCCCGCGAGACCTTCCAGGCCTTCCGCACCACCGA
CGTCGGCCGCAAGCTGATCATCGATCAGAACGTTTTTATCGAGGGTACGCTGCCGATGGGTGTCGTCCGC
CCGCTGACTGAAGTCGAGATGGACCATTACCGCGAGCCGTTCCTGAATCCTGTTGACCGCGAGCCACTGT
GGCGCTTCCCAAACGAGCTGCCAATCGCCGGTGAGCCAGCGAACATCGTCGCGCTGGTCGAAGAATACAT
GGACTGGCTGCACCAGTCCCCTGTCCCGAAGCTGCTGTTCTGGGGCACCCCAGGCGTTCTGATCCCACCG
GCCGAAGCCGCTCGCCTGGCCAAAAGCCTGCCTAACTGCAAGGCTGTGGACATCGGCCCGGGTCTGAATC
TGCTGCAAGAAGACAACCCGGACCTGATCGGCAGCGAGATCGCGCGCTGGCTGTCTACTCTGGAGATTTC
CTTCGAATCCGGACTCAGATCTCGAGCCATGAAGCCAGGATTCAGTCCCCGTGGGGGTGGCTTTGGCGGC
CGAGGGGGCTTTGGTGACCGTGGTGGTCGTGGAGGCCGAGGGGGCTTTGGCGGGGGCCGAGGCCAAGGCG
GAGGCTTTAGAGGTCGTGGACGAGGAGGAGGTGGAGGCGGCGGCGGCGGTGGAGGAGGAGGAAGAGGTGG
TGGAGGCTTCCATTTTGGTGGCAACCGGGGTCGTGGTCGGGGAGGAAAAAGAGGAAACCAGTCGGGGAAG
AATGTGATGGTGGAGCCGCATCGGCATGAGGGTGTCTTCATTTGTCGGGGAAAGGAAGATGCACTGGTCA
CCAAGAACCTGGTCCCTGGGGAATCAGTTTATGGAGAGAAGAGAGTCTCGATTTCGGAAGGAGATGACAA
AATTGAGTACCGAGCCTGGAACCCCTTCCGCTCCAAGCTAGCAGCAGCAATCCTGGGTGGTGTGGACCAG
ATCCACATCAAACCGGGGGCTAAGGTTCTCTACCTCGGGGCTGCCTCGGGCACCACGGTCTCCCATGTCT
CTGACATCGTTGGTCCGGATGGTCTAGTCTATGCAGTCGAGTTCTCCCACCGCTCTGGCCGTGACCTCAT
TAACTTGGCCAAGAAGAGGACCAACATCATTCCTGTGATCGAGGATGCTCGACACCCACACAAATACCGC
ATGCTCATCGCAATGGTGGATGTGATCTTTGCTGATGTGGCCCAGCCAGACCAGACCCGGATTGTGGCCC
TGAATGCCCACACCTTCCTGCGTAATGGAGGACACTTTGTGATTTCCATTAAGGCCAACTGCATTGACTC
CACAGCCTCAGCCGAGGCCGTGTTTGCCTCCGAAGTGAAAAAGATGCAACAGGAGAACATGAAGCCGCAG
GAGCAGTTGACCCTTGAGCCATATGAAAGAGACCATGCCGTGGTCGTGGGAGTGTACAGGCCACCCCCCA
AGGTGAAGAACTGAGCGGCCGCGACTCTAGAGTCGACCTGCAGGCATGCAAGCTTGATATCAAGCTTATC
GATAATCAACCTCTGGATTACAAAATTTGTGAAAGATTGACTGGTATTCTTAACTATGTTGCTCCTTTTA
CGCTATGTGGATACGCTGCTTTAATGCCTTTGTATCATGCTATTGCTTCCCGTATGGCTTTCATTTTCTC
CTCCTTGTATAAATCCTGGTTGCTGTCTCTTTATGAGGAGTTGTGGCCCGTTGTCAGGCAACGTGGCGTG
GTGTGCACTGTGTTTGCTGACGCAACCCCCACTGGTTGGGGCATTGCCACCACCTGTCAGCTCCTTTCCG
GGACTTTCGCTTTCCCCCTCCCTATTGCCACGGCGGAACTCATCGCCGCCTGCCTTGCCCGCTGCTGGAC
AGGGGCTCGGCTGTTGGGCACTGACAATTCCGTGGTGTTGTCGGGGAAATCATCGTCCTTTCCTTGGCTG
CTCGCCTGTGTTGCCACCTGGATTCTGCGCGGGACGTCCTTCTGCTACGTCCCTTCGGCCCTCAATCCAG
CGGACCTTCCTTCCCGCGGCCTGCTGCCGGCTCTGCGGCCTCTTCCGCGTCTTCGCCTTCGCCCTCAGAC
GAGTCGGATCTCCCTTTGGGCCGCCTCCCCGCAT
